>Addgene plasmid #46029 | tetO-NKX2.5 | addgene full sequence | sequence record 137062 | Addgene NGS result
CATTAATGAATCGGCCAACGCGCGGGGAGAGGCGGTTTGCGTATTGGGCGCTCTTCCGCTTCCTCGCTCA
CTGACTCGCTGCGCTCGGTCGTTCGGCTGCGGCGAGCGGTATCAGCTCACTCAAAGGCGGTAATACGGTT
ATCCACAGAATCAGGGGATAACGCAGGAAAGAACATGTGAGCAAAAGGCCAGCAAAAGGCCAGGAACCGT
AAAAAGGCCGCGTTGCTGGCGTTTTTCCATAGGCTCCGCCCCCCTGACGAGCATCACAAAAATCGACGCT
CAAGTCAGAGGTGGCGAAACCCGACAGGACTATAAAGATACCAGGCGTTTCCCCCTGGAAGCTCCCTCGT
GCGCTCTCCTGTTCCGACCCTGCCGCTTACCGGATACCTGTCCGCCTTTCTCCCTTCGGGAAGCGTGGCG
CTTTCTCATAGCTCACGCTGTAGGTATCTCAGTTCGGTGTAGGTCGTTCGCTCCAAGCTGGGCTGTGTGC
ACGAACCCCCCGTTCAGCCCGACCGCTGCGCCTTATCCGGTAACTATCGTCTTGAGTCCAACCCGGTAAG
ACACGACTTATCGCCACTGGCAGCAGCCACTGGTAACAGGATTAGCAGAGCGAGGTATGTAGGCGGTGCT
ACAGAGTTCTTGAAGTGGTGGCCTAACTACGGCTACACTAGAAGAACAGTATTTGGTATCTGCGCTCTGC
TGAAGCCAGTTACCTTCGGAAAAAGAGTTGGTAGCTCTTGATCCGGCAAACAAACCACCGCTGGTAGCGG
TGGTTTTTTTGTTTGCAAGCAGCAGATTACGCGCAGAAAAAAAGGATCTCAAGAAGATCCTTTGATCTTT
TCTACGGGGTCTGACGCTCAGTGGAACGAAAACTCACGTTAAGGGATTTTGGTCATGAGATTATCAAAAA
GGATCTTCACCTAGATCCTTTTAAATTAAAAATGAAGTTTTAAATCAATCTAAAGTATATATGAGTAAAC
TTGGTCTGACAGTTACCAATGCTTAATCAGTGAGGCACCTATCTCAGCGATCTGTCTATTTCGTTCATCC
ATAGTTGCCTGACTCCCCGTCGTGTAGATAACTACGATACGGGAGGGCTTACCATCTGGCCCCAGTGCTG
CAATGATACCGCGAGACCCACGCTCACCGGCTCCAGATTTATCAGCAATAAACCAGCCAGCCGGAAGGGC
CGAGCGCAGAAGTGGTCCTGCAACTTTATCCGCCTCCATCCAGTCTATTAATTGTTGCCGGGAAGCTAGA
GTAAGTAGTTCGCCAGTTAATAGTTTGCGCAACGTTGTTGCCATTGCTACAGGCATCGTGGTGTCACGCT
CGTCGTTTGGTATGGCTTCATTCAGCTCCGGTTCCCAACGATCAAGGCGAGTTACATGATCCCCCATGTT
GTGCAAAAAAGCGGTTAGCTCCTTCGGTCCTCCGATCGTTGTCAGAAGTAAGTTGGCCGCAGTGTTATCA
CTCATGGTTATGGCAGCACTGCATAATTCTCTTACTGTCATGCCATCCGTAAGATGCTTTTCTGTGACTG
GTGAGTACTCAACCAAGTCATTCTGAGAATAGTGTATGCGGCGACCGAGTTGCTCTTGCCCGGCGTCAAT
ACGGGATAATACCGCGCCACATAGCAGAACTTTAAAAGTGCTCATCATTGGAAAACGTTCTTCGGGGCGA
AAACTCTCAAGGATCTTACCGCTGTTGAGATCCAGTTCGATGTAACCCACTCGTGCACCCAACTGATCTT
CAGCATCTTTTACTTTCACCAGCGTTTCTGGGTGAGCAAAAACAGGAAGGCAAAATGCCGCAAAAAAGGG
AATAAGGGCGACACGGAAATGTTGAATACTCATACTCTTCCTTTTTCAATATTATTGAAGCATTTATCAG
GGTTATTGTCTCATGAGCGGATACATATTTGAATGTATTTAGAAAAATAAACAAATAGGGGTTCCGCGCA
CATTTCCCCGAAAAGTGCCACCTGACGTCGACGGATCGGGAGATCTCCCGATCCCCTATGGTGCACTCTC
AGTACAATCTGCTCTGATGCCGCATAGTTAAGCCAGTATCTGCTCCCTGCTTGTGTGTTGGAGGTCGCTG
AGTAGTGCGCGAGCAAAATTTAAGCTACAACAAGGCAAGGCTTGACCGACAATTGCATGAAGAATCTGCT
TAGGGTTAGGCGTTTTGCGCTGCTTCGCGATGTACGGGCCAGATATACGCGTTGACATTGATTATTGACT
AGTTATTAATAGTAATCAATTACGGGGTCATTAGTTCATAGCCCATATATGGAGTTCCGCGTTACATAAC
TTACGGTAAATGGCCCGCCTGGCTGACCGCCCAACGACCCCCGCCCATTGACGTCAATAATGACGTATGT
TCCCATAGTAACGCCAATAGGGACTTTCCATTGACGTCAATGGGTGGAGTATTTACGGTAAACTGCCCAC
TTGGCAGTACATCAAGTGTATCATATGCCAAGTACGCCCCCTATTGACGTCAATGACGGTAAATGGCCCG
CCTGGCATTATGCCCAGTACATGACCTTATGGGACTTTCCTACTTGGCAGTACATCTACGTATTAGTCAT
CGCTATTACCATGGTGATGCGGTTTTGGCAGTACATCAATGGGCGTGGATAGCGGTTTGACTCACGGGGA
TTTCCAAGTCTCCACCCCATTGACGTCAATGGGAGTTTGTTTTGGCACCAAAATCAACGGGACTTTCCAA
AATGTCGTAACAACTCCGCCCCATTGACGCAAATGGGCGGTAGGCGTGTACGGTGGGAGGTCTATATAAG
CAGCGCGTTTTGCCTGTACTGGGTCTCTCTGGTTAGACCAGATCTGAGCCTGGGAGCTCTCTGGCTAACT
AGGGAACCCACTGCTTAAGCCTCAATAAAGCTTGCCTTGAGTGCTTCAAGTAGTGTGTGCCCGTCTGTTG
TGTGACTCTGGTAACTAGAGATCCCTCAGACCCTTTTAGTCAGTGTGGAAAATCTCTAGCAGTGGCGCCC
GAACAGGGACTTGAAAGCGAAAGGGAAACCAGAGGAGCTCTCTCGACGCAGGACTCGGCTTGCTGAAGCG
CGCACGGCAAGAGGCGAGGGGCGGCGACTGGTGAGTACGCCAAAAATTTTGACTAGCGGAGGCTAGAAGG
AGAGAGATGGGTGCGAGAGCGTCAGTATTAAGCGGGGGAGAATTAGATCGCGATGGGAAAAAATTCGGTT
AAGGCCAGGGGGAAAGAAAAAATATAAATTAAAACATATAGTATGGGCAAGCAGGGAGCTAGAACGATTC
GCAGTTAATCCTGGCCTGTTAGAAACATCAGAAGGCTGTAGACAAATACTGGGACAGCTACAACCATCCC
TTCAGACAGGATCAGAAGAACTTAGATCATTATATAATACAGTAGCAACCCTCTATTGTGTGCATCAAAG
GATAGAGATAAAAGACACCAAGGAAGCTTTAGACAAGATAGAGGAAGAGCAAAACAAAAGTAAGACCACC
GCACAGCAAGCGGCCGCTGATCTTCAGACCTGGAGGAGGAGATATGAGGGACAATTGGAGAAGTGAATTA
TATAAATATAAAGTAGTAAAAATTGAACCATTAGGAGTAGCACCCACCAAGGCAAAGAGAAGAGTGGTGC
AGAGAGAAAAAAGAGCAGTGGGAATAGGAGCTTTGTTCCTTGGGTTCTTGGGAGCAGCAGGAAGCACTAT
GGGCGCAGCGTCAATGACGCTGACGGTACAGGCCAGACAATTATTGTCTGGTATAGTGCAGCAGCAGAAC
AATTTGCTGAGGGCTATTGAGGCGCAACAGCATCTGTTGCAACTCACAGTCTGGGGCATCAAGCAGCTCC
AGGCAAGAATCCTGGCTGTGGAAAGATACCTAAAGGATCAACAGCTCCTGGGGATTTGGGGTTGCTCTGG
AAAACTCATTTGCACCACTGCTGTGCCTTGGAATGCTAGTTGGAGTAATAAATCTCTGGAACAGATTTGG
AATCACACGACCTGGATGGAGTGGGACAGAGAAATTAACAATTACACAAGCTTAATACACTCCTTAATTG
AAGAATCGCAAAACCAGCAAGAAAAGAATGAACAAGAATTATTGGAATTAGATAAATGGGCAAGTTTGTG
GAATTGGTTTAACATAACAAATTGGCTGTGGTATATAAAATTATTCATAATGATAGTAGGAGGCTTGGTA
GGTTTAAGAATAGTTTTTGCTGTACTTTCTATAGTGAATAGAGTTAGGCAGGGATATTCACCATTATCGT
TTCAGACCCACCTCCCAACCCCGAGGGGACCCGACAGGCCCGAAGGAATAGAAGAAGAAGGTGGAGAGAG
AGACAGAGACAGATCCATTCGATTAGTGAACGGATCGGCACTGCGTGCGCCAATTCTGCAGACAAATGGC
AGTATTCATCCACAATTTTAAAAGAAAAGGGGGGATTGGGGGGTACAGTGCAGGGGAAAGAATAGTAGAC
ATAATAGCAACAGACATACAAACTAAAGAATTACAAAAACAAATTACAAAAATTCAAAATTTTCGGGTTT
ATTACAGGGACAGCAGAGATCCAGTTTGGTTATCGAGTTTACCACTCCCTATCAGTGATAGAGAAAAGTG
AAAGTCGAGTTTACCACTCCCTATCAGTGATAGAGAAAAGTGAAAGTCGAGTTTACCACTCCCTATCAGT
GATAGAGAAAAGTGAAAGTCGAGTTTACCACTCCCTATCAGTGATAGAGAAAAGTGAAAGTCGAGTTTAC
CACTCCCTATCAGTGATAGAGAAAAGTGAAAGTCGAGCTCGGTACCCGGGTCGAGGTAGGCGTGTACGGT
GGGAGGCCTATATAAGCAGAGCTCGTTTAGTGAACCGTCAGATCGCCTGGAGACGCCATCCACGCTGTTT
TGACCTCCATAGAAGACACCGGGACCGATCCAGCCTCCGCGGCCCCGAATTGTAATACGACTCACTATAG
GGAGACCCAAGCTGGCTAGGTAAGCTTGATCAACAAGTTTGTACAAAAAAGCAGGCTCCACCATGTTCCC
CAGCCCTGCTCTCACGCCCACGCCCTTCTCAGTCAAAGACATCCTAAACCTGGAACAGCAGCAGCGCAGC
CTGGCTGCCGCCGGAGAGCTCTCTGCCCGCCTGGAGGCGACCCTGGCGCCCTCCTCCTGCATGCTGGCCG
CCTTCAAGCCAGAGGCCTACGCTGGGCCCGAGGCGGCTGCGCCGGGCCTCCCAGAGCTGCGCGCAGAGCT
GGGCCGCGCGCCTTCACCGGCCAAGTGTGCGTCTGCCTTTCCCGCCGCCCCCGCCTTCTATCCACGTGCC
TACAGCGACCCCGACCCAGCCAAGGACCCTAGAGCCGAAAAGAAAGAGCTGTGCGCGCTGCAGAAGGCGG
TGGAGCTGGAGAAGACAGAGGCGGACAACGCGGAGCGGCCCCGGGCGCGACGGCGGAGGAAGCCGCGCGT
GCTCTTCTCGCAGGCGCAGGTCTATGAGCTGGAGCGGCGCTTCAAGCAGCAGCGGTACCTGTCGGCCCCC
GAACGCGACCAGCTGGCCAGCGTGCTGAAACTCACGTCCACGCAGGTCAAGATCTGGTTCCAGAACCGGC
GCTACAAGTGCAAGCGGCAGCGGCAGGACCAGACTCTGGAGCTGGTGGGGCTGCCCCCGCCGCCGCCGCC
GCCTGCCCGCAGGATCGCGGTGCCAGTGCTGGTGCGCGATGGCAAGCCATGCCTAGGGGACTCGGCGCCC
TACGCGCCTGCCTACGGCGTGGGCCTCAATCCCTACGGTTATAACGCCTACCCCGCCTATCCGGGTTACG
GCGGCGCGGCCTGCAGCCCTGGCTACAGCTGCACTGCCGCTTACCCCGCCGGGCCTTCCCCAGCGCAGCC
GGCCACTGCCGCCGCCAACAACAACTTCGTGAACTTCGGCGTCGGGGACTTGAATGCGGTTCAGAGCCCC
GGGATTCCGCAGAGCAACTCGGGAGTGTCCACGCTGCATGGTATCCGAGCCTGGTTGGACCCAGCTTTCT
TGTACAAAGTGGTTGATCTAGAGGGCCCGCGGTTCGAAGGTAAGCCTATCCCTAACCCTCTCCTCGGTCT
CGATTCTACGCGTACCGGTCATCATCACCATCACCATTGAGTTTAAACCCGCTGATCAGCCTCAATTCGA
TATCAAGCTTATCGATAATCAACCTCTGGATTACAAAATTTGTGAAAGATTGACTGGTATTCTTAACTAT
GTTGCTCCTTTTACGCTATGTGGATACGCTGCTTTAATGCCTTTGTATCATGCTATTGCTTCCCGTATGG
CTTTCATTTTCTCCTCCTTGTATAAATCCTGGTTGCTGTCTCTTTATGAGGAGTTGTGGCCCGTTGTCAG
GCAACGTGGCGTGGTGTGCACTGTGTTTGCTGACGCAACCCCCACTGGTTGGGGCATTGCCACCACCTGT
CAGCTCCTTTCCGGGACTTTCGCTTTCCCCCTCCCTATTGCCACGGCGGAACTCATCGCCGCCTGCCTTG
CCCGCTGCTGGACAGGGGCTCGGCTGTTGGGCACTGACAATTCCGTGGTGTTGTCGGGGAAATCATCGTC
CTTTCCTTGGCTGCTCGCCTGTGTTGCCACCTGGATTCTGCGCGGGACGTCCTTCTGCTACGTCCCTTCG
GCCCTCAATCCAGCGGACCTTCCTTCCCGCGGCCTGCTGCCGGCTCTGCGGCCTCTTCCGCGTCTTCGCC
TTCGCCCTCAGACGAGTCGGATCTCCCTTTGGGCCGCCTCCCCGCATCGATACCGTCGACCTCGAGACCT
AGAAAAACATGGAGCAATCACAAGTAGCAATACAGCAGCTACCAATGCTGATTGTGCCTGGCTAGAAGCA
CAAGAGGAGGAGGAGGTGGGTTTTCCAGTCACACCTCAGGTACCTTTAAGACCAATGACTTACAAGGCAG
CTGTAGATCTTAGCCACTTTTTAAAAGAAAAGGGGGGACTGGAAGGGCTAATTCACTCCCAACGAAGACA
AGATATCCTTGATCTGTGGATCTACCACACACAAGGCTACTTCCCTGATTGGCAGAACTACACACCAGGG
CCAGGGATCAGATATCCACTGACCTTTGGATGGTGCTACAAGCTAGTACCAGTTGAGCAAGAGAAGGTAG
AAGAAGCCAATGAAGGAGAGAACACCCGCTTGTTACACCCTGTGAGCCTGCATGGGATGGATGACCCGGA
GAGAGAAGTATTAGAGTGGAGGTTTGACAGCCGCCTAGCATTTCATCACATGGCCCGAGAGCTGCATCCG
GACTGTACTGGGTCTCTCTGGTTAGACCAGATCTGAGCCTGGGAGCTCTCTGGCTAACTAGGGAACCCAC
TGCTTAAGCCTCAATAAAGCTTGCCTTGAGTGCTTCAAGTAGTGTGTGCCCGTCTGTTGTGTGACTCTGG
TAACTAGAGATCCCTCAGACCCTTTTAGTCAGTGTGGAAAATCTCTAGCAGGGCCCGTTTAAACCCGCTG
ATCAGCCTCGACTGTGCCTTCTAGTTGCCAGCCATCTGTTGTTTGCCCCTCCCCCGTGCCTTCCTTGACC
CTGGAAGGTGCCACTCCCACTGTCCTTTCCTAATAAAATGAGGAAATTGCATCGCATTGTCTGAGTAGGT
GTCATTCTATTCTGGGGGGTGGGGTGGGGCAGGACAGCAAGGGGGAGGATTGGGAAGACAATAGCAGGCA
TGCTGGGGATGCGGTGGGCTCTATGGCTTCTGAGGCGGAAAGAACCAGCTGGGGCTCTAGGGGGTATCCC
C
[124 nt withheld, positions 7772-7895]
C
[91 nt withheld, positions 7897-7987]
A
[49 nt withheld, positions 7989-8037]
CCTTTGACGTTGGAGTCCACGTTCTTT
[37 nt withheld, positions 8065-8101]
ACCCTATCTCGGTCTATTCTTTTGATTTATAAGGGATTTTGCCGATTTCGGCCTATTGGTTAAAAAATGA
GCTGATTTAACAAAAATTTAACGCGAATTAATTCTGTGGAATGTGTGTCAGTTAGGGTGTGGAAAGTCCC
CAGGCTCCCCAGCAGGCAGAAGTATGCAAAGCATGCATCTCAATTAGTCAGCAACCAGGTGTGGAAAGTC
CCCAGGCTCCCCAGCAGGCAGAAGTATGCAAAGCATGCATCTCAATTAGTCAGCAACCATAGTCCCGCCC
CTAACTCCGCCCATCCCGCCCCTAACTCCGCCCAGTTCCGCCCATTCTCCGCCCCATGGCTGACTAATTT
TTTTTATTTATGCAGAGGCCGAGGCCGCCTCTGCCTCTGAGCTATTCCAGAAGTAGTGAGGAGGCTTTTT
TGGAGGCCTAGGCTTTTGCAAAAAGCTCCCGGGAGCTTGTATATCCATTTTCGGATCTGATCAGCACGTG
TTGACAATTAATCATCGGCATAGTATATCGGCATAGTATAATACGACAAGGTGAGGAACTAAACCATGGC
CAAGTTGACCAGTGCCGTTCCGGTGCTCACCGCGCGCGACGTCGCCGGAGCGGTCGAGTTCTGGACCGAC
CGGCTCGGGTTCTCCCGGGACTTCGTGGAGGACGACTTCGCCGGTGTGGTCCGGGACGACGTGACCCTGT
TCATCAGCGCGGTCCAGGACCAGGTGGTGCCGGACAACACCCTGGCCTGGGTGTGGGTGCGCGGCCTGGA
CGAGCTGTACGCCGAGTGGTCGGAGGTCGTGTCCACGAACTTCCGGGACGCCTCCGGGCCGGCCATGACC
GAGATCGGCGAGCAGCCGTGGGGGCGGGAGTTCGCCCTGCGCGACCCGGCCGGCAACTGCGTGCACTTCG
TGGCCGAGGAGCAGGACTGACACGTGCTACGAGATTTCGATTCCACCGCCGCCTTCTATGAAAGGTTGGG
CTTCGGAATCGTTTTCCGGGACGCCGGCTGGATGATCCTCCAGCGCGGGGATCTCATGCTGGAGTTCTTC
GCCCACCCCAACTTGTTTATTGCAGCTTATAATGGTTACAAATAAAGCAATAGCATCACAAATTTCACAA
ATAAAGCATTTTTTTCACTGCATTCTAGTTGTGGTTTGTCCAAACTCATCAATGTATCTTATCATGTCTG
TATACCGTCGACCTCTAGCTAGAGCTTGGCGTAATCATGGTCATAGCTGTTTCCTGTGTGAAATTGTTAT
CCGCTCACAATTCCACACAACATACGAGCCGGAAGCATAAAGTGTAAAGCCTGGGGTGCCTAATGAGTGA
GCTAACTCACATTAATTGCGTTGCGCTCACTGCCCGCTTTCCAGTCGGGAAACCTGTCGTGCCAGCTG
Features (pLannotate 1.2.2; 35 found; start..end, strand, type, name):
    234..822     -  rep_origin     ori: high-copy-number ColE1/pMB1/pBR322/pUC origin of replication
    993..1853    -  CDS            AmpR: β-lactamase; bla; confers resistance to ampicillin, carbenicillin, and related antibiotics
   1854..1958    -  promoter       AmpR promoter: bla
   2017..2069    -  misc_feature   bom (fragment): basis of mobility region from pBR322
   2224..2603    +  enhancer       CMV enhancer: human cytomegalovirus immediate early enhancer
   2604..2803    +  promoter       CMV promoter: human cytomegalovirus (CMV) immediate early promoter
   2821..3001    +  LTR            5' LTR (truncated): truncated 5' long terminal repeat (LTR) from HIV-1
   3048..3173    +  misc_feature   HIV-1 Ψ: packaging signal of human immunodeficiency virus type 1
   3157..3520    +  CDS            HIV-1 gag (fragment): gag protein from human immunodeficiency virus 1; gag
   3666..3899    +  misc_feature   RRE: The Rev response element (RRE) of HIV-1 allows for Rev-dependent mRNA export from the nucleus to the cytoplasm.
   4276..4376    +  CDS            Rev (fragment): human immunodeficiency virus 1 (HIV-1) Rev protein; rev; enhances nuclear export of unspliced and incompletely spliced viral mRNAs
   4426..4543    +  misc_feature   cPPT/CTS: central polypurine tract and central termination sequence of HIV-1
   4583..4797    +  protein_bind   tetracycline response element (fragment): contains seven copies of the tetracycline operator tetO tetracycline repressor TetR
   4815..4853    +  promoter       minimal CMV promoter: human cytomegalovirus (CMV) immediate early promoter
   4953..4971    +  promoter       T7 promoter: promoter for bacteriophage T7 RNA polymerase
   5003..5027    +  protein_bind   attB1: mutant version of attB; recombination site for the Gateway® BP reaction BP Clonase™
   5033..6004    +  CDS            NKX2-5: NKX25_HUMAN - Also known as CSX, NKX2.5, NKX2E. Experimental evidence at protein level: Swiss-Prot protein existence level 1. Transcription factor required for the development of the heart and the spleen (PubMed:22560297). During heart development, acts as a transcriptional activator of ANF in cooperation with GATA4 (By similarity). Binds to the core DNA motif of NPPA promoter (PubMed:22849347, PubMed:26926761). Together with PBX1, required for spleen development through a mechanism that involves CDKN2B repression (PubMed:22560297). From Homo sapiens (Human).
   6009..6033    -  protein_bind   attB2: mutant version of attB; recombination site for the Gateway® BP reaction BP Clonase™
   6059..6100    +  CDS            V5 tag: epitope tag from simian virus 5
   6154..6177    +  misc_feature   MCS (fragment): pBluescript multiple cloning site
   6177..6765    +  misc_feature   WPRE: woodchuck hepatitis virus posttranscriptional regulatory element
   6702..7283    +  CDS            nef (fragment): NEF_HV1H2 - Experimental evidence at protein level: Swiss-Prot protein existence level 1. Extracellular Nef protein targets CD4(+) T-lymphocytes for apoptosis by interacting with CXCR4 surface receptors. From Human immunodeficiency virus type 1 group M subtype B (isolate HXB2) (HIV-1).
   7290..7470    +  LTR            5' LTR (truncated): truncated 5' long terminal repeat (LTR) from HIV-1
   7502..7726    +  polyA_signal   bGH poly(A) signal: bovine growth hormone polyadenylation signal
   7730..7751    +  promoter       SV40 promoter (fragment): SV40 enhancer and early promoter
   7772..8200    +  rep_origin     f1 ori (sequence partly withheld): f1 bacteriophage origin of replication; arrow indicates direction of (+) strand synthesis
   8214..8543    +  promoter       SV40 promoter: SV40 enhancer and early promoter
   8591..8638    +  promoter       EM7 promoter: synthetic bacterial promoter&nbsp
   8657..9031    +  CDS            BleoR: antibiotic-binding protein; Sh ble from Streptoalloteichus hindustanus; confers resistance to bleomycin, phleomycin, and Zeocin™
   9041..9166    +  CDS            ble (fragment): BLE_KLEPN - Experimental evidence at protein level: Swiss-Prot protein existence level 1. Binding protein with a strong affinity to the bleomycin family of antibiotics. Binds to CL990; an antimitotic-antibiotic compound. From Klebsiella pneumoniae.
   9161..9282    +  polyA_signal   SV40 poly(A) signal: SV40 polyadenylation signal
   9355..9371    -  protein_bind   lac operator: The lac repressor binds to the lac operator to inhibit transcription in E. coli. This inhibition can be relieved by adding lactose or isopropyl-β-D-thiogalactopyranoside (IPTG). lac repressor encoded by lacI
   9379..9409    -  promoter       lac promoter: promoter for the E. coli lac operon
   9424..9445    -  protein_bind   CAP binding site: CAP binding activates transcription in the presence of cAMP. E. coli catabolite activator protein
   9458..51      -  CDS            lacI (fragment) (across the origin): lac repressor; lacI; The lac repressor binds to the lac operator to inhibit transcription in E. coli. This inhibition can be relieved by adding lactose or isopropyl-β-D-thiogalactopyranoside (IPTG).
