[The description below was written by a language model from this plasmid's Addgene catalogue record and pLannotate feature annotations shown in this document.]
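Description:
tetO-NKX2.5 is a doxycycline-inducible lentiviral transfer plasmid for expressing human NKX2-5, a homeodomain transcription factor required for heart development, in mammalian cells. It was made by Gateway recombination of the NKX2.5 coding sequence into the tetO-Gateway backbone, and the open reading frame sits between attB1 and attB2 sites. The plasmid is propagated in E. coli through a high-copy ColE1/pUC origin with ampicillin resistance; an f1 origin is also present. The catalogue gives a total size of about 10 kb, while the sequenced record is 9,499 nt.

The viral genome is transcribed in packaging cells from a CMV enhancer/promoter fused to a truncated HIV-1 5' LTR, followed by the Ψ packaging signal, a gag fragment, the RRE for Rev-dependent export, and the cPPT/CTS. Inside this frame, a tetracycline response element carrying tetO repeats joined to a minimal CMV promoter drives NKX2-5, so expression depends on a tetracycline-controlled transactivator supplied separately, since none is encoded here. A T7 promoter lies just upstream of attB1. The backbone supplies C-terminal V5 and His tags according to the catalogue; the feature table annotates only the V5 epitope. A WPRE downstream enhances transcript expression, and the cassette ends in a 3' LTR followed by a bGH polyadenylation signal. An SV40/EM7-driven Zeocin resistance gene lies outside the LTRs, so it is not packaged into virus and cannot be used to select transduced cells.

The associated publication concerns direct reprogramming of fibroblasts to cardiomyocytes, which suggests this vector was used to deliver inducible NKX2-5 as a reprogramming factor.
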