Addgene plasmid #46029: tetO-NKX2.5
Depositing lab: John Gearhart. Depositing organization: University of Pennsylvania. Publication: Optimization of direct fibroblast reprogramming to cardiomyocytes using calcium activity as a functional measure of success. Addis RC, Ifkovits JL, Pinto F, Kellam LD, Esteso P, Rentschler S, Christoforou N, Epstein JA, Gearhart JD. J Mol Cell Cardiol. 2013 Apr 13;60C:97-106. doi: 10.1016/j.yjmcc.2013.04.004. PubMed 23591016.
Backbone
  Vector backbone: tetO-Gateway
  Total vector size (bp): 10000
  Modifications to backbone: NKX2.5 cloned into Gateway site of tetO-Gateway
  Vector type: Mammalian Expression, Lentiviral
  Selectable markers: Zeo marker is outside the LTRs and will not be packaged into virus.
Growth in bacteria
  Bacterial resistance: Ampicillin, 100 μg/mL
  Growth temperature: 37°C
  Growth strain: Stbl3
  Copy number: High Copy
Gene/Insert
  Gene/Insert name: NKX2.5
  Species: H. sapiens (human)
  Insert size (bp): 1015
  Entrez Gene: NKX2-5 (a.k.a. CHNG5, CSX, CSX1, HLHS2, NKX2.5, NKX2E, NKX4-1, VSD3)
  Promoter: tetO
  Tag / fusion protein: V5 (C terminal on backbone); His (C terminal on backbone)
  Cloning method: Gateway Cloning
  Sequencing primers: 5′ T7
Terms and licenses: Academic/Nonprofit Terms; Industry Terms: Not Available to Industry
How to cite: tetO-NKX2.5 was a gift from John Gearhart (Addgene plasmid # 46029 ; http://n2t.net/addgene:46029 ; RRID:Addgene_46029)
