>Addgene plasmid #46029 | tetO-NKX2.5 | addgene partial sequence | sequence record 66644 | Futet-F 5'-CTCCATAGAAGACACCGGGA-3'
ATACGACTCACTATAGGGAGACCCAAGCTGGCTAGGTAAGCTTGATCAACAAGTTTGTACAAAAAAGCAG
GCTCCACCATGTTCCCCAGCCCTGCTCTCACGCCCACGCCCTTCTCAGTCAAAGACATCCTAAACCTGGA
ACAGCAGCAGCGCAGCCTGGCTGCCGCCGGAGAGCTCTCTGCCCGCCTGGAGGCGACCCTGGCGCCCTCC
TCCTGCATGCTGGCCGCCTTCAAGCCAGAGGCCTACGCTGGGCCCGAGGCGGCTGCGCCGGGCCTCCCAG
AGCTGCGCGCAGAGCTGGGCCGCGCGCCTTCACCGGCCAAGTGTGCGTCTGCCTTTCCCGCCGCCCCCGC
CTTCTATCCACGTGCCTACAGCGACCCCGACCCAGCCAAGGACCCTAGAGCCGAAAAGAAAGAGCTGTGC
GCGCTGCAGAAGGCGGTGGAGCTGGAGAAGACAGAGGCGGACAACGCGGAGCGGCCCCGGGCGCGACGGC
GGAGGAAGCCGCGCGTGCTCTTCTCGCAGGCGCAGGTCTATGAGCTGGAGCGGCGCTTCAAGCAGCAGCG
GTACCTGTCGGCCCCCGAACGCGACCAGCTGGCCAGCGTGCTGAAACTCACGTCCACGCAGGTCAAGATC
TGGTTCCAGAACCGGCGCTACAAGTGCAAGCGGCAGCGGCAGGACCAGACTCTGGAGCTGGTGGGGCTGC
CCCCGCCGCCGCCGCCGCCTGCCCGCAGGATCGCGGTGCCAGTGCTGGTGCGCGATGGCAAGCCATGCCT
AGGGGACTCGGCGCCCTACGCGCCTGCCTACGGCGTGGGCCTCAATCCCTACGGTTATAACGCCTACCCC
GCCTATCC
