>Addgene plasmid #46029 | tetO-NKX2.5 | addgene partial sequence | sequence record 66652 | WPRE-R 5'-CATAGCGTAAAAGGAGCAACA-3'
AATTTTGTAATCCAGAGGTTGATTATCGATAAGCTTGATATCGAATTGAGGCTGATCAGCGGGTTTAAAC
TCAATGGTGATGGTGATGATGACCGGTACGCGTAGAATCGAGACCGAGGAGAGGGTTAGGGATAGGCTTA
CCTTCGAACCGCGGGCCCTCTAGATCAACCACTTTGTACAAGAAAGCTGGGTCCAACCAGGCTCGGATAC
CATGCAGCGTGGACACTCCCGAGTTGCTCTGCGGAATCCCGGGGCTCTGAACCGCATTCAAGTCCCCGAC
GCCGAAGTTCACGAAGTTGTTGTTGGCGGCGGCAGTGGCCGGCTGCGCTGGGGAAGGCCCGGCGGGGTAA
GCGGCAGTGCAGCTGTAGCCAGGGCTGCAGGCCGCGCCGCCGTAACCCGGATAGGCGGGGTAGGCGTTAT
AACCGTAGGGATTGAGGCCCACGCCGTAGGCAGGCGCGTAGGGCGCCGAGTCCCCTAGGCATGGCTTGCC
ATCGCGCACCAGCACTGGCACCGCGATCCTGCGGGCAGGCGGCGGCGGCGGCGGGGGCAGCCCCACCAGC
TCCAGAGTCTGGTCCTGCCGCTGCCGCTTGCACTTGTAGCGCCGGTTCTGGAACCAGATCTTGACCTGCG
TGGACGTGAGTTTCAGCACGCTGGCCAGCTGGTCGCGTTCGGGGGCCGACAGGTACCGCTGCTGCTTGAA
GCGCCGCTCCAGCTCATAGACCTGCGCCTGCGAGAAGAGCACGCGCGGCTTCCTCCGCCGTCGCGCCCGG
GGCCGCTCCGCGTTGTCCGCCTCTGTCTTCTCCAGCTCCACC
